>Addgene plasmid #206939 | 2M-Qt-FLAG | addgene full sequence | sequence record 407614 | Addgene NGS Result
GACGGATCGGGAGATCTCCCGATCCCCTATGGTGCACTCTCAGTACAATCTGCTCTGATGCCGCATAGTT
AAGCCAGTATCTGCTCCCTGCTTGTGTGTTGGAGGTCGCTGAGTAGTGCGCGAGCAAAATTTAAGCTACA
ACAAGGCAAGGCTTGACCGACAATTGCATGAAGAATCTGCTTAGGGTTAGGCGTTTTGCGCTGCTTCGCG
ATGTACGGGCCAGATATACGCGTTGACATTGATTATTGACTAGTTATTAATAGTAATCAATTACGGGGTC
ATTAGTTCATAGCCCATATATGGAGTTCCGCGTTACATAACTTACGGTAAATGGCCCGCCTGGCTGACCG
CCCAACGACCCCCGCCCATTGACGTCAATAATGACGTATGTTCCCATAGTAACGCCAATAGGGACTTTCC
ATTGACGTCAATGGGTGGAGTATTTACGGTAAACTGCCCACTTGGCAGTACATCAAGTGTATCATATGCC
AAGTACGCCCCCTATTGACGTCAATGACGGTAAATGGCCCGCCTGGCATTATGCCCAGTACATGACCTTA
TGGGACTTTCCTACTTGGCAGTACATCTACGTATTAGTCATCGCTATTACCATGGTGATGCGGTTTTGGC
AGTACATCAATGGGCGTGGATAGCGGTTTGACTCACGGGGATTTCCAAGTCTCCACCCCATTGACGTCAA
TGGGAGTTTGTTTTGGCACCAAAATCAACGGGACTTTCCAAAATGTCGTAACAACTCCGCCCCATTGACG
CAAATGGGCGGTAGGCGTGTACGGTGGGAGGTCTATATAAGCAGAGCTCTCTGGCTAACTAGAGAACCCA
CTGCTTACTGGCTTATCGAAATTAATACGACTCACTATAGGGAGACCCAAGCTGGCTAGCGTTTAAACTT
AAGCTTGGTACCGAGCTCGGATCCACTAGTCCAGTGTGGTGGAATTCGCCACCATGGACCCAGAGACCTG
TCCGTGTCCAACTGGAGGTTCTTGTACGTGTAGTGATAAGTGTAAATGCAAGGGATGTAAATGTACTAAC
TGTAAGAAATCATGTTGTAGTTGTTGCCCTGCCGGATGTGAGAAATGTGCGAAAGACTGTGTTTGTAAGG
GGGAAGAGGGTGCCAAAGCTGAGGCGGAAAAATGTTCCTGTTGTCAAGGTGGAGGTTCTGGCGGTGGATC
GGGAGGTTCAGCGGATCCTGAAACATGTCCTTGTCCTACTGGTGGAAGTTGTACTTGTTCTGATAAATGT
AAGTGCAAAGGCTGCAAATGTACCAATTGTAAAAAATCTTGTTGTTCGTGTTGTCCCGCTGGTTGTGAAA
AGTGTGCTAAAGATTGTGTATGTAAAGGTGAAGAAGGAGCAAAAGCAGAAGCCGAGAAGTGTTCATGCTG
TCAGGGCAGCGGCCCGGGCAACAAGAGCCAGCTGTACCCTGACAGCCCTCTGACCGACCAGGACTTCAAC
CAGCTGGACCAGACCGTGATTGAAGCCGCCAGAAGGCAGCTCGTCGGCAGAAGATTCATCGAGCTGTACG
GCCCTCTCGGCAGAGGCATGCAGAGCGTGTTCAACGACATCTTCATGGAAAGCCACGAGGCCAAGATGGA
CTTCCAGGGCAGCTTCGACACCGAGGTGGAAAGCAGCAGAAGAGTGAACTACACAATCCCCATGCTGTAC
AAGGACTTCGTGCTGTACTGGCGCGACCTGGAACAGAGCAAGGCCCTGGACATCCCCATCGATTTTTCCG
TGGCCGCCAACGCCGCTAGAGATGTGGCCTTTCTGGAAGATCAGATGATCTTTCACGGCAGCAAAGAGTT
CGACATCCCCGGCCTGATGAACGTGAAGGGCAGACTGACACACCTGATCGGCAATTGGTACGAGAGCGGC
AACGCCTTCCAGGACATCGTGGAAGCCCGGAACAAGCTGCTGGAAATGAACCACAACGGCCCCTACGCTC
TGGTGCTGAGCCCTGAGCTGTATAGCCTGCTGCACAGAGTGCACAAGGACACCAACGTCCTGGAAATCGA
GCACGTGCGCGAGCTGATTACCGCCGGTGTCTTTCAGAGCCCTGTGCTGAAGGGAAAGTCCGGCGTGATC
GTGAACACCGGCAGAAACAACCTGGACCTGGCCATCAGCGAGGACTTCGAGACAGCCTATCTGGGCGAAG
AGGGCATGAATCACCCCTTCCGGGTGTACGAGACAGTGGTGCTGCGGATTAAGAGGCCTGCCGCCATCTG
CACCCTGATCGATCCTGAAGAAGGCTCCGGCGACTACAAGGACGACGACGACAAATGAGCGGCCGCTCGA
GTCTAGAGGGCCCGTTTAAACCCGCTGATCAGCCTCGACTGTGCCTTCTAGTTGCCAGCCATCTGTTGTT
TGCCCCTCCCCCGTGCCTTCCTTGACCCTGGAAGGTGCCACTCCCACTGTCCTTTCCTAATAAAATGAGG
AAATTGCATCGCATTGTCTGAGTAGGTGTCATTCTATTCTGGGGGGTGGGGTGGGGCAGGACAGCAAGGG
GGAGGATTGGGAAGACAATAGCAGGCATGCTGGGGATGCGGTGGGCTCTATGGCTTCTGAGGCGGAAAGA
ACCAGCTGGGGCTCTAGGGGGTATCCCC
[124 nt withheld, positions 2619-2742]
C
[91 nt withheld, positions 2744-2834]
A
[49 nt withheld, positions 2836-2884]
CCTTTGACGTTGGAGTCCACGTTCTTT
[37 nt withheld, positions 2912-2948]
ACCCTATCTCGGTCTATTCTTTTGATTTATAAGGGATTTTGCCGATTTCGGCCTATTGGTTAAAAAATGA
GCTGATTTAACAAAAATTTAACGCGAATTAATTCTGTGGAATGTGTGTCAGTTAGGGTGTGGAAAGTCCC
CAGGCTCCCCAGCAGGCAGAAGTATGCAAAGCATGCATCTCAATTAGTCAGCAACCAGGTGTGGAAAGTC
CCCAGGCTCCCCAGCAGGCAGAAGTATGCAAAGCATGCATCTCAATTAGTCAGCAACCATAGTCCCGCCC
CTAACTCCGCCCATCCCGCCCCTAACTCCGCCCAGTTCCGCCCATTCTCCGCCCCATGGCTGACTAATTT
TTTTTATTTATGCAGAGGCCGAGGCCGCCTCTGCCTCTGAGCTATTCCAGAAGTAGTGAGGAGGCTTTTT
TGGAGGCCTAGGCTTTTGCAAAAAGCTCCCGGGAGCTTGTATATCCATTTTCGGATCTGATCAGCACGTG
TTGACAATTAATCATCGGCATAGTATATCGGCATAGTATAATACGACAAGGTGAGGAACTAAACCATGGC
CAAGTTGACCAGTGCCGTTCCGGTGCTCACCGCGCGCGACGTCGCCGGAGCGGTCGAGTTCTGGACCGAC
CGGCTCGGGTTCTCCCGGGACTTCGTGGAGGACGACTTCGCCGGTGTGGTCCGGGACGACGTGACCCTGT
TCATCAGCGCGGTCCAGGACCAGGTGGTGCCGGACAACACCCTGGCCTGGGTGTGGGTGCGCGGCCTGGA
CGAGCTGTACGCCGAGTGGTCGGAGGTCGTGTCCACGAACTTCCGGGACGCCTCCGGGCCGGCCATGACC
GAGATCGGCGAGCAGCCGTGGGGGCGGGAGTTCGCCCTGCGCGACCCGGCCGGCAACTGCGTGCACTTCG
TGGCCGAGGAGCAGGACTGACACGTGCTACGAGATTTCGATTCCACCGCCGCCTTCTATGAAAGGTTGGG
CTTCGGAATCGTTTTCCGGGACGCCGGCTGGATGATCCTCCAGCGCGGGGATCTCATGCTGGAGTTCTTC
GCCCACCCCAACTTGTTTATTGCAGCTTATAATGGTTACAAATAAAGCAATAGCATCACAAATTTCACAA
ATAAAGCATTTTTTTCACTGCATTCTAGTTGTGGTTTGTCCAAACTCATCAATGTATCTTATCATGTCTG
TATACCGTCGACCTCTAGCTAGAGCTTGGCGTAATCATGGTCATAGCTGTTTCCTGTGTGAAATTGTTAT
CCGCTCACAATTCCACACAACATACGAGCCGGAAGCATAAAGTGTAAAGCCTGGGGTGCCTAATGAGTGA
GCTAACTCACATTAATTGCGTTGCGCTCACTGCCCGCTTTCCAGTCGGGAAACCTGTCGTGCCAGCTGCA
TTAATGAATCGGCCAACGCGCGGGGAGAGGCGGTTTGCGTATTGGGCGCTCTTCCGCTTCCTCGCTCACT
GACTCGCTGCGCTCGGTCGTTCGGCTGCGGCGAGCGGTATCAGCTCACTCAAAGGCGGTAATACGGTTAT
CCACAGAATCAGGGGATAACGCAGGAAAGAACATGTGAGCAAAAGGCCAGCAAAAGGCCAGGAACCGTAA
AAAGGCCGCGTTGCTGGCGTTTTTCCATAGGCTCCGCCCCCCTGACGAGCATCACAAAAATCGACGCTCA
AGTCAGAGGTGGCGAAACCCGACAGGACTATAAAGATACCAGGCGTTTCCCCCTGGAAGCTCCCTCGTGC
GCTCTCCTGTTCCGACCCTGCCGCTTACCGGATACCTGTCCGCCTTTCTCCCTTCGGGAAGCGTGGCGCT
TTCTCATAGCTCACGCTGTAGGTATCTCAGTTCGGTGTAGGTCGTTCGCTCCAAGCTGGGCTGTGTGCAC
GAACCCCCCGTTCAGCCCGACCGCTGCGCCTTATCCGGTAACTATCGTCTTGAGTCCAACCCGGTAAGAC
ACGACTTATCGCCACTGGCAGCAGCCACTGGTAACAGGATTAGCAGAGCGAGGTATGTAGGCGGTGCTAC
AGAGTTCTTGAAGTGGTGGCCTAACTACGGCTACACTAGAAGAACAGTATTTGGTATCTGCGCTCTGCTG
AAGCCAGTTACCTTCGGAAAAAGAGTTGGTAGCTCTTGATCCGGCAAACAAACCACCGCTGGTAGCGGTG
GTTTTTTTGTTTGCAAGCAGCAGATTACGCGCAGAAAAAAAGGATCTCAAGAAGATCCTTTGATCTTTTC
TACGGGGTCTGACGCTCAGTGGAACGAAAACTCACGTTAAGGGATTTTGGTCATGAGATTATCAAAAAGG
ATCTTCACCTAGATCCTTTTAAATTAAAAATGAAGTTTTAAATCAATCTAAAGTATATATGAGTAAACTT
GGTCTGACAGTTACCAATGCTTAATCAGTGAGGCACCTATCTCAGCGATCTGTCTATTTCGTTCATCCAT
AGTTGCCTGACTCCCCGTCGTGTAGATAACTACGATACGGGAGGGCTTACCATCTGGCCCCAGTGCTGCA
ATGATACCGCGAGACCCACGCTCACCGGCTCCAGATTTATCAGCAATAAACCAGCCAGCCGGAAGGGCCG
AGCGCAGAAGTGGTCCTGCAACTTTATCCGCCTCCATCCAGTCTATTAATTGTTGCCGGGAAGCTAGAGT
AAGTAGTTCGCCAGTTAATAGTTTGCGCAACGTTGTTGCCATTGCTACAGGCATCGTGGTGTCACGCTCG
TCGTTTGGTATGGCTTCATTCAGCTCCGGTTCCCAACGATCAAGGCGAGTTACATGATCCCCCATGTTGT
GCAAAAAAGCGGTTAGCTCCTTCGGTCCTCCGATCGTTGTCAGAAGTAAGTTGGCCGCAGTGTTATCACT
CATGGTTATGGCAGCACTGCATAATTCTCTTACTGTCATGCCATCCGTAAGATGCTTTTCTGTGACTGGT
GAGTACTCAACCAAGTCATTCTGAGAATAGTGTATGCGGCGACCGAGTTGCTCTTGCCCGGCGTCAATAC
GGGATAATACCGCGCCACATAGCAGAACTTTAAAAGTGCTCATCATTGGAAAACGTTCTTCGGGGCGAAA
ACTCTCAAGGATCTTACCGCTGTTGAGATCCAGTTCGATGTAACCCACTCGTGCACCCAACTGATCTTCA
GCATCTTTTACTTTCACCAGCGTTTCTGGGTGAGCAAAAACAGGAAGGCAAAATGCCGCAAAAAAGGGAA
TAAGGGCGACACGGAAATGTTGAATACTCATACTCTTCCTTTTTCAATATTATTGAAGCATTTATCAGGG
TTATTGTCTCATGAGCGGATACATATTTGAATGTATTTAGAAAAATAAACAAATAGGGGTTCCGCGCACA
TTTCCCCGAAAAGTGCCACCTGACGTC
Features (pLannotate 1.2.2; 24 found; start..end, strand, type, name):
     28..80      -  misc_feature   bom (fragment): basis of mobility region from pBR322
    235..614     +  enhancer       CMV enhancer: human cytomegalovirus immediate early enhancer
    615..818     +  promoter       CMV promoter: human cytomegalovirus (CMV) immediate early promoter
    814..847     +  LTR            5' LTR (truncated) (fragment): truncated 5' long terminal repeat (LTR) from HIV-1
    863..881     +  promoter       T7 promoter: promoter for bacteriophage T7 RNA polymerase
    964..1095    +  CDS            Mt3 (fragment): MT3_MOUSE - Experimental evidence at protein level: Swiss-Prot protein existence level 1. Binds heavy metals. Contains three zinc and three copper atoms per polypeptide chain and only a negligible amount of cadmium. Inhibits survival and neurite formation of cortical neurons in vitro (By similarity). From Mus musculus (Mouse).
   1166..1203    +  CDS            Twin-Strep-tag (fragment): two Strep-Tag®II moieties connected by a linker for enhanced binding to Strep-Tactin®, an engineered form of streptavidin (Schmidt et al., 2013)
   1243..1326    +  CDS            MTA_COLVI (fragment): Experimental evidence at transcript level: Swiss-Prot protein existence level 2. Metallothioneins have a high content of cysteine residues that bind various heavy metals. From Colinus virginianus (Northern bobwhite) (Tetrao virginianus).
   2272..2294    +  CDS            5xFLAG (fragment): five tandem FLAG® epitope tags
   2349..2573    +  polyA_signal   bGH poly(A) signal: bovine growth hormone polyadenylation signal
   2577..2598    +  promoter       SV40 promoter (fragment): SV40 enhancer and early promoter
   2619..3047    +  rep_origin     f1 ori (sequence partly withheld): f1 bacteriophage origin of replication; arrow indicates direction of (+) strand synthesis
   3061..3390    +  promoter       SV40 promoter: SV40 enhancer and early promoter
   3438..3485    +  promoter       EM7 promoter: synthetic bacterial promoter&nbsp
   3504..3878    +  CDS            BleoR: antibiotic-binding protein; Sh ble from Streptoalloteichus hindustanus; confers resistance to bleomycin, phleomycin, and Zeocin™
   3888..4013    +  CDS            ble (fragment): BLE_KLEPN - Experimental evidence at protein level: Swiss-Prot protein existence level 1. Binding protein with a strong affinity to the bleomycin family of antibiotics. Binds to CL990; an antimitotic-antibiotic compound. From Klebsiella pneumoniae.
   4008..4129    +  polyA_signal   SV40 poly(A) signal: SV40 polyadenylation signal
   4202..4218    -  protein_bind   lac operator: The lac repressor binds to the lac operator to inhibit transcription in E. coli. This inhibition can be relieved by adding lactose or isopropyl-β-D-thiogalactopyranoside (IPTG). lac repressor encoded by lacI
   4226..4256    -  promoter       lac promoter: promoter for the E. coli lac operon
   4271..4292    -  protein_bind   CAP binding site: CAP binding activates transcription in the presence of cAMP. E. coli catabolite activator protein
   4305..4397    -  CDS            lacI (fragment): lac repressor; lacI; The lac repressor binds to the lac operator to inhibit transcription in E. coli. This inhibition can be relieved by adding lactose or isopropyl-β-D-thiogalactopyranoside (IPTG).
   4580..5168    -  rep_origin     ori: high-copy-number ColE1/pMB1/pBR322/pUC origin of replication
   5339..6199    -  CDS            AmpR: β-lactamase; bla; confers resistance to ampicillin, carbenicillin, and related antibiotics
   6200..6304    -  promoter       AmpR promoter: bla
