[The description below was written by a language model from this plasmid's Addgene catalogue record and pLannotate feature annotations shown in this document.]
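Description:
2M-Qt-FLAG is a mammalian expression plasmid built on the pcDNA 3.1 (+) Zeo backbone and sequenced at 6,335 nt. It is maintained in E. coli through a high-copy ColE1/pUC-type origin and an ampicillin resistance gene (β-lactamase with its own promoter). An f1 origin is also present. For selection in mammalian cells, the backbone carries a Sh ble (bleomycin/Zeocin resistance) cassette driven by the SV40 early promoter and terminated by the SV40 poly(A) signal. The upstream EM7 promoter also allows this marker to be expressed in bacteria.

The payload is transcribed from the CMV immediate-early enhancer and promoter and terminated by the bGH polyadenylation signal, with a T7 promoter just upstream of the insert. The catalogue lists the insert as MmMT3 and QtEnc with a C-terminal FLAG tag. The feature table shows two separate metallothionein-like matches near the start of the open reading frame. The first is assigned to mouse Mt3. The second was matched to a bird metallothionein, probably because of sequence similarity. This fits the "2M" in the name, suggesting two metallothionein copies, though the record does not say so outright. A short hit between them, labelled as a Twin-Strep-tag fragment, may simply be a linker. The roughly 900 nt that follow are unannotated and presumably hold the QtEnc encapsulin shell, ending in a FLAG epitope match. Metallothioneins bind heavy metals, so fusing them to a self-assembling encapsulin is consistent with the stated purpose of expressing "EMcapsulins". The associated publication describes these as genetically encoded barcodes for correlative volume electron microscopy. Small hits such as the truncated HIV-1 LTR and lacI fragments look like annotation artefacts of backbone sequence.
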