Addgene plasmid #206939: 2M-Qt-FLAG
Purpose: Mammalian Expression of 2M-Qt-FLAG EMcapsulins
Depositing lab: Gil Westmeyer. Depositing organization: Technische Universitaet Muenchen (TUM). Publication: Genetically encoded barcodes for correlative volume electron microscopy. Sigmund F, Berezin O, Beliakova S, Magerl B, Drawitsch M, Piovesan A, Goncalves F, Bodea SV, Winkler S, Bousraou Z, Grosshauser M, Samara E, Pujol-Marti J, Schadler S, So C, Irsen S, Walch A, Kofler F, Piraud M, Kornfeld J, Briggman K, Westmeyer GG. Nat Biotechnol. 2023 Apr 17. doi: 10.1038/s41587-023-01713-y. PubMed 37069313.
Backbone
  Vector backbone: pcDNA 3.1 (+) Zeo
  Vector type: Mammalian Expression
Growth in bacteria
  Bacterial resistance: Ampicillin, 100 μg/mL
  Growth temperature: 37°C
  Growth strain: NEB Stable
  Copy number: High Copy
Gene/Insert
  Gene/Insert name: MmMT3, QtEnc
  Species: M. musculus (mouse)
  Tag / fusion protein: FLAG (C terminal on insert)
  Cloning method: Gibson Cloning
Terms and licenses: Academic/Nonprofit Terms; Industry Terms: Not Available to Industry
How to cite: 2M-Qt-FLAG was a gift from Gil Westmeyer (Addgene plasmid # 206939 ; http://n2t.net/addgene:206939 ; RRID:Addgene_206939)
